>Addgene plasmid #49742 | pVRc25_1643_cl43 | depositor full sequence | sequence record 74549 | pVRc25_1643_cl43 sequence 5158 bps
ATGACCACCGATAGCAACTTTAATGATCCGTGTCGTCGTCAGTTTAGCCGTGATCTGCCGCAGAAAATGG
CACGTCATACCAATGAAGCAACCGGTGCAATGGATATGGTTAAACGTGATCGTTCTGAACTGCTGAGCGC
ATATCTGGATGGTGAAGTTACCGCAGCAGAACGTCGTCAGGTTGAAGATTGGCTGGCAAATGATGTTGCA
GTTCAGCGTCTGTATAGCCGTCTGCTGAAACTGCGTCAGGGTATTCGTACCATGCCGATTCCGACCGCAC
AGCAGAGTCCGGAAACCACCGCAGAACAGGTTTTTGCAAAAGTTAATCGTCGTAGCCGTCTGGCATGGAA
ACTGGGTGGTGCAGCAGTTGCAGCATGTGTTATTGGTGCAGTTACCAATTGGCTGCCTGGTCGTCAGACC
GGTATTCCGCAGCTGGCACAGCAGCCGCAAGAACAGCCGACCCAGGCAGTTACCACACCGGATGCACTGC
CGATGATTGCACTGAATAATCCGGTTATTGAAATTCCGAAAGCAGCAGTTGCCAGCCCGACCAAATTTAT
CCAGCCGCAGCCGCAGCTGGGTGAAATTCCGCCTGATATTAACTAAGGATCCCTGTTTTGGCGGATGAGA
GAAGATTTTCAGCCTGATACAGATTAAATCAGAACGCAGAAGCGGTCTGATAAAACAGAATTTGCCTGGC
GGCAGTAGCGCGGTGGTCCCACCTGACCCCATGCCGAACTCAGAAGTGAAACGCCGTAGCGCCGATGGTA
GTGTGGGGTCTCCCCATGCGAGAGTAGGGAACTGCCAGGCATCAAATAAAACGAAAGGCTCAGTCGAAAG
ACTGGGCCTTTCGTTTTATCTGTTGTTTGTCGGTGAACGCTCTCCTGAGTAGGACAAATCCGCCGGGAGC
GGATTTGAACGTTGCGAAGCAACGGCCCGGAGGGTGGCGGGCAGGACGCCCGCCATAAACTGCCAGGCAT
CAAATTAAGCAGAAGGCCATCCTGACGGATGGCCTTTTTGCGTTTCTACAAACTCTTTTGTTTATTTTTC
TAAATACATTCAAATATGTATCCGCTCATGAGACAATAACCCTGATAAATGCTTCAATAATATTGAAAAA
GGAAGACTATGAGTATTCAACATTTCCGTGTCTGCTTACATAAACAGTAATACAAGGGGTGTTTACTAGA
GGTTGATCGGGCACGTAAGAGGTTCCAACTTTCACCATAATGAAATAAGATCACTACCGGGCGTATTTTT
TGAGTTATCGAGATTTTCAGGAGCTAAGGAAGCTAAAATGGAGAAAAAAATCACGGGATATACCACCGTT
GATATATCCCAATGGCATCGTAAAGAACATTTTGAGGCATTTCAGTCAGTTGCTCAATGTACCTATAACC
AGACCGTTCAGCTGGATATTACGGCCTTTTTAAAGACCGTAAAGAAAAATAAGCACAAGTTTTATCCGGC
CTTTATTCACATTCTTGCCCGCCTGATGAACGCTCACCCGGAGTTTCGTATGGCCATGAAAGACGGTGAG
CTGGTGATCTGGGATAGTGTTCACCCTTGTTACACCGTTTTCCATGAGCAAACTGAAACGTTTTCGTCCC
TCTGGAGTGAATACCACGACGATTTCCGGCAGTTTCTCCACATATATTCGCAAGATGTGGCGTGTTACGG
TGAAAACCTGGCCTATTTCCCTAAAGGGTTTATTGAGAATATGTTTTTTGTCTCAGCCAATCCCTGGGTG
AGTTTCACCAGTTTTGATTTAAACGTGGCCAATATGGACAACTTCTTCGCCCCCGTTTTCACGATGGGCA
AATATTATACGCAAGGCGACAAGGTGCTGATGCCGCTGGCGATCCAGGTTCATCATGCCGTTTGTGATGG
CTTCCATGTCGGCCGCATGCTTAATGAATTACAACAGTACTGTGATGAGTGGCAGGGCGGGGCGTAATAA
TACTAGCTCCGGCAAAAAAACGGGCAAGGTGTCACCACCCTGCCCTTTTTCTTTAAAACCGAAAAGATTA
CTTCGCGTTTGCCACCTGACGTCTAAGCTGTCAGACCAAGTTTACTCATATATACTTTAGATTGATT
[125 nt withheld, positions 2098-2222]
C
[141 nt withheld, positions 2224-2364]
CCTTTGACGTTGGAGTCCACGTTCTTTAATAGTGGACTCTTGTTCCAAACTTGAACAACACTCAACCCTA
TCTCGGGCTATTCTTTTGATTTATAAGGGATTTTGCCGATTTCGGCCTATTGGTTAAAAAATGAGCTGAT
TTAACAAAAATTTAACGCGAATTTTAACAAAATATTAACGTTTACAATTTAAAAGGATCTAGGTGAAGAT
CCTTTTTGATAATCTCATGACCAAAATCCCTTAACGTGAGTTTTCGTTCCACTGAGCGTCAGACCCCGTA
GAAAAGATCAAAGGATCTTCTTGAGATCCTTTTTTTCTGCGCGTAATCTGCTGCTTGCAAACAAAAAAAC
CACCGCTACCAGCGGTGGTTTGTTTGCCGGATCAAGAGCTACCAACTCTTTTTCCGAAGGTAACTGGCTT
CAGCAGAGCGCAGATACCAAATACTGTCCTTCTAGTGTAGCCGTAGTTAGGCCACCACTTCAAGAACTCT
GTAGCACCGCCTACATACCTCGCTCTGCTAATCCTGTTACCAGTCAGGCATTTGAGAAGCACACGGTCAC
ACTGCTTCCGGTAGTCAATAAACCGGTAAACCAGCAATAGACATAAGCGGCTATTTAACGACCCTGCCCT
GAACCGACGACCGGGTCGAATTTGCTTTCGAATTTCTGCCATTCATCCGCTTATTATCACTTATTCAGGC
GTAGCACCAGGCGTTTAAGGGCACCAATAACTGCCTTAAAAAAAGCTAGCGGAGTGTATACTGGCTTACT
ATGTTGGCACTGATGAGGGTGTCAGTGAAGTGCTTCATGTGGCAGGAGAAAAAAGGCTGCACCGGTGCGT
CAGCAGAATATGTGATACAGGATATATTCCGCTTCCTCGCTCACTGACTCGCTACGCTCGGTCGTTCGAC
TGCGGCGAGCGGAAATGGCTTACGAACGGGGCGGAGATTTCCTGGAAGATGCCAGGAAGATACTTAACAG
GGAAGTGAGAGGGCCGCGGCAAAGCCGTTTTTCCATAGGCTCCGCCCCCCTGACAAGCATCACGAAATCT
GACGCTCAAATCAGTGGTGGCGAAACCCGACAGGACTATAAAGATACCAGGCGTTTCCCCCTGGCGGCTC
CCTCGTGCGCTCTCCTGTTCCTGCCTTTCGGTTTACCGGTGTCATTCCGCTGTTATGGCCGCGTTTGTCT
CATTCCACGCCTGACACTCAGTTCCGGGTAGGCAGTTCGCTCCAAGCTGGACTGTATGCACGAACCCCCC
GTTCAGTCCGACCGCTGCGCCTTATCCGGTAACTATCGTCTTGAGTCCAACCCGGAAAGACATGCAAAAG
CACCACTGGCAGCAGCCACTGGTAATTGATTTAGAGGAGTTAGTCTTGAAGTCATGCGCCGGTTAAGGCT
AAACTGAAAGGACAAGTTTTGGTGACTGCGCTCCTCCAAGCCAGTTACCTCGGTTCAAAGAGTTGGTAGC
TCAGAGAACCTTCGAAAAACCGCCCTGCAAGGCGGTTTTTTCGTTTTCAGAGCAAGAGATTACGCGCAGA
CCAAAACGATCTCAAGAAGATCATCTTATTAATCAGATAAAATATTTGCTCATGAGCCCGAAGTGGCGAG
CCCGATCTTCCCCATCGGTGATGTCGGCGATATAGGCGCCAGCAACCGCACCTGTGGCGCCGGTGATGCC
GGCCACGATGCGTCCGGCGTAGAGGATCTGCTCATGTTTGACAGCTTATCATCGATGCATAATGTGCCTG
TCAAATGGACGAAGCAGGGATTCTGCAAACCCTATGCTACTCCCTCGAGCCGTCAATTGTCTGATTCGTT
ACCAATTATTAATTTTTAAAGTATGGGCAATCAATTGCTCCTGTTAAAATTGCTTTAGAAATACTTTGGC
AGCGGTTTGTTGTATTGAGTTTCATTTGCGCATTGGTTAAATGGAAAGTGACAGTACGCTCACTGCAACC
TAATATTTTTGAAATATCCCAAGAGCTTTTTCCTTCGCATGCCCACGCTAAACATTCTTTTTCTCTTTTG
GTTAAATCGTTGTTTGATTTATTATTTGCTATATTTATTTTTCGATAATTATCAACTAGAGAAGGAACAA
TTAATGGTATGTTCATACACGCATGTAAAAATAAACTATCTATATAGTTGTCTTTTTCTGAATGTGCAAA
ACTAAGCATTCCGAAGCCATTGTTAGCCGTATGAATAGGGAAACTAAACCCAGTGATAAGACCTGATGTT
TTCGCTTCTTTAATTACATTTGGAGATTTTTTATTTACAGCATTGTTTTCAAATATATTCCAATTAATTG
GTGAATGATTGGAGTTAGAATAATCTACTATAGGATCATATTTTATTAAATTAGCGTCATCATAATATTG
CCTCCATTTTTTAGGGTAATTATCTAGGATTGAAATATCAGATTTAACCATAGAATGAGGATAAATGATC
GCGAGTAAATAATATTCACAATGTACCATTTTAGTCATATCAGATAAGCATTGATTAATATCATTATTGC
TTCTACAAGCTTTAATTTTATTAATTATTCTGTATGTGTCGTCGGCATTTATGTTTTTCATATTCACCAC
CCTGAATTGACTCTCTTCCGGGCGCTATCATGCCATACCGCGAAAGGTTTTGCGCCATTCGATGGCGCGC
CGCTTCGTCAGGCCACATAGCTTTCTTGTTCTGATCGGAACGATCGTTGGCTGACCTGTAGGATCGTACA
GGTTTACGCAAGAAAATGGTTTGTTATAGTCGAATAAATACTAGAGAAAGAGGAGAAATACCAT
Features (pLannotate 1.2.2; 16 found; start..end, strand, type, name):
    694..809     +  ncRNA          5S rRNA: Accession: RF00001 - 5S ribosomal RNA
    813..899     +  terminator     rrnB T1 terminator: Escherichia coli rrnB; transcription terminator T1 from the E. coli rrnB gene
    991..1018    +  terminator     rrnB T2 terminator: transcription terminator T2 from the E. coli rrnB gene
   1037..1126    +  promoter       AmpR promoter: bla
   1200..1297    +  promoter       cat promoter: promoter of the E. coli cat gene encoding chloramphenicol acetyltransferase
   1298..1954    +  CDS            cat: CAT_ECOLX - Experimental evidence at protein level: Swiss-Prot protein existence level 1. This enzyme is an effector of chloramphenicol resistance in bacteria. From Escherichia coli. This protein is used as a marker in many commonly used cloning vectors, such as pACYC184.
   1968..2027    +  terminator     his operon terminator: This putative transcriptin terminator from the E. coli his operon has a 2-bp deletion introduced during synthesis. Its efficiency has not been determined.
   2099..2554    +  rep_origin     f1 ori (sequence partly withheld): f1 bacteriophage origin of replication; arrow indicates direction of (+) strand synthesis
   2665..2898    +  rep_origin     ori (fragment): high-copy-number ColE1/pMB1/pBR322/pUC origin of replication
   3111..3132    +  misc_feature   bom (fragment): basis of mobility region from pBR322
   3231..3286    -  rep_origin     RSF ori (fragment): Plasmids containing the RSF 1030 origin of replication can be propagated in E. coli cells that contain additional plasmids with compatible origins.
   3374..3919    -  rep_origin     p15A ori: Plasmids containing the medium-copy-number p15A origin of replication can be propagated in E. coli cells that contain a second plasmid with the ColE1 origin.
   3952..4072    -  CDS            TcR (fragment): tetracycline efflux protein; tet; confers resistance to tetracycline
   4082..4100    +  promoter       tet promoter (fragment): E. coli promoter for tetracycline efflux protein gene
   4196..4945    -  CDS            luxR: LUXR_ALIFS - Experimental evidence at protein level: Swiss-Prot protein existence level 1. Transcriptional activator of the bioluminescence operon. Binds to the OHHL autoinducer. From Aliivibrio fischeri (Vibrio fischeri).
   4946..5019    -  promoter       lacI promoter (fragment): lacI
