[The description below was written by a language model from this plasmid's Addgene catalogue record and pLannotate feature annotations shown in this document.]
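Description:
pVRc25_1643_cl43 is a low-copy bacterial expression plasmid on the pVRc backbone, built for synthetic biology work in E. coli. It carries an anti-sigma factor gene, AS25_1643_cl43, derived from Nostoc sp. PCC 7120 and codon optimized for E. coli. The gene is cloned between NdeI and BamHI sites that both remain intact. The plasmid is maintained through a p15A origin, which is compatible with ColE1-type plasmids and so allows co-transformation with partner constructs. Selection is by chloramphenicol, through a cat gene with its own promoter followed by a his operon terminator. An f1 phage origin is also present. The short ColE1, RSF, bom, tetracycline resistance and tet promoter matches in the annotation are fragments, most likely backbone remnants or origin homology rather than functional parts.

The catalogue lists pLux as the promoter driving the insert. The feature table supports this with a luxR coding sequence from Aliivibrio fischeri, apparently expressed from a fragment of the lacI promoter. LuxR is the activator that binds an acyl-homoserine lactone autoinducer and switches on pLux, so anti-sigma expression should be inducible by adding that signal. Neither the anti-sigma open reading frame nor pLux was annotated automatically. They presumably lie in the unannotated regions flanking the sequence origin, upstream of the 5S rRNA segment and the rrnB T1 and T2 terminators that would end the transcript.

The associated publication mapped crosstalk among sigma factors, anti-sigma factors and promoters to design orthogonal genetic switches. In that context, the plasmid is suited to titrating an anti-sigma factor against its cognate sigma factor and reporter promoter, presumably carried on compatible plasmids.
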