Addgene plasmid #49742: pVRc25_1643_cl43
Depositing lab: Christopher Voigt. Depositing organization: University of California, San Francisco (UCSF). Publication: Design of orthogonal genetic switches based on a crosstalk map of sigmas, anti-sigmas, and promoters. Rhodius VA, Segall-Shapiro TH, Sharon BD, Ghodasara A, Orlova E, Tabakh H, Burkhardt DH, Clancy K, Peterson TC, Gross CA, Voigt CA. Mol Syst Biol. 2013 Oct 29;9:702. doi: 10.1038/msb.2013.58. PubMed 24169405.
Backbone
  Vector backbone: pVRc
  Vector type: Bacterial Expression, Synthetic Biology
Growth in bacteria
  Bacterial resistance: Chloramphenicol, 25 μg/mL
  Growth temperature: 37°C
  Growth strain: DH10B
  Copy number: Low Copy
Gene/Insert
  Gene/Insert name: AS25_1643_cl43
  Species: Nostoc sp. PCC 7120
  Mutation: Codon optimized for E.coli
  Promoter: pLux
  Cloning method: Restriction Enzyme; 5′ cloning site NdeI (not destroyed); 3′ cloning site BamHI (not destroyed)
  Sequencing primers: 5′ GCGCTATCATGCCATACC; 3′ GTTTCACTTCTGAGTTCGGC
Terms and licenses: Academic/Nonprofit Terms; Industry Terms: Not Available to Industry
How to cite: pVRc25_1643_cl43 was a gift from Christopher Voigt (Addgene plasmid # 49742 ; http://n2t.net/addgene:49742 ; RRID:Addgene_49742)
