>Addgene plasmid #49742 | pVRc25_1643_cl43 | depositor partial sequence | sequence record 74162 | AS gene
ATGACCACCGATAGCAACTTTAATGATCCGTGTCGTCGTCAGTTTAGCCGTGATCTGCCGCAGAAAATGG
CACGTCATACCAATGAAGCAACCGGTGCAATGGATATGGTTAAACGTGATCGTTCTGAACTGCTGAGCGC
ATATCTGGATGGTGAAGTTACCGCAGCAGAACGTCGTCAGGTTGAAGATTGGCTGGCAAATGATGTTGCA
GTTCAGCGTCTGTATAGCCGTCTGCTGAAACTGCGTCAGGGTATTCGTACCATGCCGATTCCGACCGCAC
AGCAGAGTCCGGAAACCACCGCAGAACAGGTTTTTGCAAAAGTTAATCGTCGTAGCCGTCTGGCATGGAA
ACTGGGTGGTGCAGCAGTTGCAGCATGTGTTATTGGTGCAGTTACCAATTGGCTGCCTGGTCGTCAGACC
GGTATTCCGCAGCTGGCACAGCAGCCGCAAGAACAGCCGACCCAGGCAGTTACCACACCGGATGCACTGC
CGATGATTGCACTGAATAATCCGGTTATTGAAATTCCGAAAGCAGCAGTTGCCAGCCCGACCAAATTTAT
CCAGCCGCAGCCGCAGCTGGGTGAAATTCCGCCTGATATTAACTAA
