>Addgene plasmid #49742 | pVRc25_1643_cl43 | depositor partial sequence | sequence record 74163 | pVRc backbone
GGATCCCTGTTTTGGCGGATGAGAGAAGATTTTCAGCCTGATACAGATTAAATCAGAACGCAGAAGCGGT
CTGATAAAACAGAATTTGCCTGGCGGCAGTAGCGCGGTGGTCCCACCTGACCCCATGCCGAACTCAGAAG
TGAAACGCCGTAGCGCCGATGGTAGTGTGGGGTCTCCCCATGCGAGAGTAGGGAACTGCCAGGCATCAAA
TAAAACGAAAGGCTCAGTCGAAAGACTGGGCCTTTCGTTTTATCTGTTGTTTGTCGGTGAACGCTCTCCT
GAGTAGGACAAATCCGCCGGGAGCGGATTTGAACGTTGCGAAGCAACGGCCCGGAGGGTGGCGGGCAGGA
CGCCCGCCATAAACTGCCAGGCATCAAATTAAGCAGAAGGCCATCCTGACGGATGGCCTTTTTGCGTTTC
TACAAACTCTTTTGTTTATTTTTCTAAATACATTCAAATATGTATCCGCTCATGAGACAATAACCCTGAT
AAATGCTTCAATAATATTGAAAAAGGAAGACTATGAGTATTCAACATTTCCGTGTCTGCTTACATAAACA
GTAATACAAGGGGTGTTTACTAGAGGTTGATCGGGCACGTAAGAGGTTCCAACTTTCACCATAATGAAAT
AAGATCACTACCGGGCGTATTTTTTGAGTTATCGAGATTTTCAGGAGCTAAGGAAGCTAAAATGGAGAAA
AAAATCACGGGATATACCACCGTTGATATATCCCAATGGCATCGTAAAGAACATTTTGAGGCATTTCAGT
CAGTTGCTCAATGTACCTATAACCAGACCGTTCAGCTGGATATTACGGCCTTTTTAAAGACCGTAAAGAA
AAATAAGCACAAGTTTTATCCGGCCTTTATTCACATTCTTGCCCGCCTGATGAACGCTCACCCGGAGTTT
CGTATGGCCATGAAAGACGGTGAGCTGGTGATCTGGGATAGTGTTCACCCTTGTTACACCGTTTTCCATG
AGCAAACTGAAACGTTTTCGTCCCTCTGGAGTGAATACCACGACGATTTCCGGCAGTTTCTCCACATATA
TTCGCAAGATGTGGCGTGTTACGGTGAAAACCTGGCCTATTTCCCTAAAGGGTTTATTGAGAATATGTTT
TTTGTCTCAGCCAATCCCTGGGTGAGTTTCACCAGTTTTGATTTAAACGTGGCCAATATGGACAACTTCT
TCGCCCCCGTTTTCACGATGGGCAAATATTATACGCAAGGCGACAAGGTGCTGATGCCGCTGGCGATCCA
GGTTCATCATGCCGTTTGTGATGGCTTCCATGTCGGCCGCATGCTTAATGAATTACAACAGTACTGTGAT
GAGTGGCAGGGCGGGGCGTAATAATACTAGCTCCGGCAAAAAAACGGGCAAGGTGTCACCACCCTGCCCT
TTTTCTTTAAAACCGAAAAGATTACTTCGCGTTTGCCACCTGACGTCTAAGCTGTCAGACCAAGTTTACT
CATATATACTTTAGATTGATT
[125 nt withheld, positions 1492-1616]
C
[141 nt withheld, positions 1618-1758]
CCTTTGACGTTGGAGTCCACGTTCTTTAATAGTGGACTCTTGTTCCAAACTTGAACAACACTCAACCCTA
TCTCGGGCTATTCTTTTGATTTATAAGGGATTTTGCCGATTTCGGCCTATTGGTTAAAAAATGAGCTGAT
TTAACAAAAATTTAACGCGAATTTTAACAAAATATTAACGTTTACAATTTAAAAGGATCTAGGTGAAGAT
CCTTTTTGATAATCTCATGACCAAAATCCCTTAACGTGAGTTTTCGTTCCACTGAGCGTCAGACCCCGTA
GAAAAGATCAAAGGATCTTCTTGAGATCCTTTTTTTCTGCGCGTAATCTGCTGCTTGCAAACAAAAAAAC
CACCGCTACCAGCGGTGGTTTGTTTGCCGGATCAAGAGCTACCAACTCTTTTTCCGAAGGTAACTGGCTT
CAGCAGAGCGCAGATACCAAATACTGTCCTTCTAGTGTAGCCGTAGTTAGGCCACCACTTCAAGAACTCT
GTAGCACCGCCTACATACCTCGCTCTGCTAATCCTGTTACCAGTCAGGCATTTGAGAAGCACACGGTCAC
ACTGCTTCCGGTAGTCAATAAACCGGTAAACCAGCAATAGACATAAGCGGCTATTTAACGACCCTGCCCT
GAACCGACGACCGGGTCGAATTTGCTTTCGAATTTCTGCCATTCATCCGCTTATTATCACTTATTCAGGC
GTAGCACCAGGCGTTTAAGGGCACCAATAACTGCCTTAAAAAAAGCTAGCGGAGTGTATACTGGCTTACT
ATGTTGGCACTGATGAGGGTGTCAGTGAAGTGCTTCATGTGGCAGGAGAAAAAAGGCTGCACCGGTGCGT
CAGCAGAATATGTGATACAGGATATATTCCGCTTCCTCGCTCACTGACTCGCTACGCTCGGTCGTTCGAC
TGCGGCGAGCGGAAATGGCTTACGAACGGGGCGGAGATTTCCTGGAAGATGCCAGGAAGATACTTAACAG
GGAAGTGAGAGGGCCGCGGCAAAGCCGTTTTTCCATAGGCTCCGCCCCCCTGACAAGCATCACGAAATCT
GACGCTCAAATCAGTGGTGGCGAAACCCGACAGGACTATAAAGATACCAGGCGTTTCCCCCTGGCGGCTC
CCTCGTGCGCTCTCCTGTTCCTGCCTTTCGGTTTACCGGTGTCATTCCGCTGTTATGGCCGCGTTTGTCT
CATTCCACGCCTGACACTCAGTTCCGGGTAGGCAGTTCGCTCCAAGCTGGACTGTATGCACGAACCCCCC
GTTCAGTCCGACCGCTGCGCCTTATCCGGTAACTATCGTCTTGAGTCCAACCCGGAAAGACATGCAAAAG
CACCACTGGCAGCAGCCACTGGTAATTGATTTAGAGGAGTTAGTCTTGAAGTCATGCGCCGGTTAAGGCT
AAACTGAAAGGACAAGTTTTGGTGACTGCGCTCCTCCAAGCCAGTTACCTCGGTTCAAAGAGTTGGTAGC
TCAGAGAACCTTCGAAAAACCGCCCTGCAAGGCGGTTTTTTCGTTTTCAGAGCAAGAGATTACGCGCAGA
CCAAAACGATCTCAAGAAGATCATCTTATTAATCAGATAAAATATTTGCTCATGAGCCCGAAGTGGCGAG
CCCGATCTTCCCCATCGGTGATGTCGGCGATATAGGCGCCAGCAACCGCACCTGTGGCGCCGGTGATGCC
GGCCACGATGCGTCCGGCGTAGAGGATCTGCTCATGTTTGACAGCTTATCATCGATGCATAATGTGCCTG
TCAAATGGACGAAGCAGGGATTCTGCAAACCCTATGCTACTCCCTCGAGCCGTCAATTGTCTGATTCGTT
ACCAATTATTAATTTTTAAAGTATGGGCAATCAATTGCTCCTGTTAAAATTGCTTTAGAAATACTTTGGC
AGCGGTTTGTTGTATTGAGTTTCATTTGCGCATTGGTTAAATGGAAAGTGACAGTACGCTCACTGCAACC
TAATATTTTTGAAATATCCCAAGAGCTTTTTCCTTCGCATGCCCACGCTAAACATTCTTTTTCTCTTTTG
GTTAAATCGTTGTTTGATTTATTATTTGCTATATTTATTTTTCGATAATTATCAACTAGAGAAGGAACAA
TTAATGGTATGTTCATACACGCATGTAAAAATAAACTATCTATATAGTTGTCTTTTTCTGAATGTGCAAA
ACTAAGCATTCCGAAGCCATTGTTAGCCGTATGAATAGGGAAACTAAACCCAGTGATAAGACCTGATGTT
TTCGCTTCTTTAATTACATTTGGAGATTTTTTATTTACAGCATTGTTTTCAAATATATTCCAATTAATTG
GTGAATGATTGGAGTTAGAATAATCTACTATAGGATCATATTTTATTAAATTAGCGTCATCATAATATTG
CCTCCATTTTTTAGGGTAATTATCTAGGATTGAAATATCAGATTTAACCATAGAATGAGGATAAATGATC
GCGAGTAAATAATATTCACAATGTACCATTTTAGTCATATCAGATAAGCATTGATTAATATCATTATTGC
TTCTACAAGCTTTAATTTTATTAATTATTCTGTATGTGTCGTCGGCATTTATGTTTTTCATATTCACCAC
CCTGAATTGACTCTCTTCCGGGCGCTATCATGCCATACCGCGAAAGGTTTTGCGCCATTCGATGGCGCGC
CGCTTCGTCAGGCCACATAGCTTTCTTGTTCTGATCGGAACGATCGTTGGCTGACCTGTAGGATCGTACA
GGTTTACGCAAGAAAATGGTTTGTTATAGTCGAATAAATACTAGAGAAAGAGGAGAAATACCAT
