>Addgene plasmid #49742 | pVRc25_1643_cl43 | addgene partial sequence | sequence record 77214 | pTrcHis_rev
AACAGGGATCCTTAGTTAATATCAGGCGGAATTTCACCCAGCTGCGGCTGCGGCTGGATAAATTTGGTCG
GGCTGGCAACTGCTGCTTTCGGAATTTCAATAACCGGATTATTCAGTGCAATCATCGGCAGTGCATCCGG
TGTGGTAACTGCCTGGGTCGGCTGTTCTTGCGGCTGCTGTGCCAGCTGCGGAATACCGGTCTGACGACCA
GGCAGCCAATTGGTAACTGCACCAATAACACATGCTGCAACTGCTGCACCACCCAGTTTCCATGCCAGAC
GGCTACGACGATTAACTTTTGCAAAAACCTGTTCTGCGGTGGTTTCCGGACTCTGCTGTGCGGTCGGAAT
CGGCATGGTACGAATACCCTGACGCAGTTTCAGCAGACGGCTATACAGACGCTGAACTGCAACATCATTT
GCCAGCCAATCTTCAACCTGACGACGTTCTGCTGCGGTAACTTCACCATCCAGATATGCGCTCAGCAGTT
CAGAACGATCACGTTTAACCATATCCATTGCACCGGTTGCTTCATTGGTATGACGTGCCATTTTCTGCGG
CAGATCACGGCTAAACTGACGACGACACGGATCATTAAAGTTGCTATCGGTGGTCATATGGTATTTCTCC
TCTTTCTCTAGTATTTATTCGACTATAACAAACCATTTTCTTGCGTAAACCTGTACGATCCTACAGGTCA
GCCAACGATCGTTCCGATCAGAACAAGAAAGCTATGTGGCCTGACGAAGCGGCGCGCCATCGAATGGCGC
AAAACCTTTCGCGGTATGGCATGATAGCGCCCGGAAGAGAGTCAATTCAGGGTGGTGAATATGAAAAACA
TAAATGCCGACGACACATACAGAATAATTAATAAAATTAAAGCTTGTAGAAGCAATAATGATATTAATCA
ATGCTTATCTGA
