>Addgene plasmid #49742 | pVRc25_1643_cl43 | addgene partial sequence | sequence record 77242 | pBRrevBam
GTGATGCCGGCCACGATGCGTCCGGCGTAGAGGATCTGCTCATGTTTGACAGCTTATCATCGATGCATAA
TGTGCCTGTCAAATGGACGAAGCAGGGATTCTGCAAACCCTATGCTACTCCCTCGAGCCGTCAATTGTCT
GATTCGTTACCAATTATTAATTTTTAAAGTATGGGCAATCAATTGCTCCTGTTAAAATTGCTTTAGAAAT
ACTTTGGCAGCGGTTTGTTGTATTGAGTTTCATTTGCGCATTGGTTAAATGGAAAGTGACAGTACGCTCA
CTGCAACCTAATATTTTTGAAATATCCCAAGAGCTTTTTCCTTCGCATGCCCACGCTAAACATTCTTTTT
CTCTTTTGGTTAAATCGTTGTTTGATTTATTATTTGCTATATTTATTTTTCGATAATTATCAACTAGAGA
AGGAACAATTAATGGTATGTTCATACACGCATGTAAAAATAAACTATCTATATAGTTGTCTTTTTCTGAA
TGTGCAAAACTAAGCATTCCGAAGCCATTGTTAGCCGTATGAATAGGGAAACTAAACCCAGTGATAAGAC
CTGATGTTTTCGCTTCTTTAATTACATTTGGAGATTTTTTATTTACAGCATTGTTTTCAAATATATTCCA
ATTAATTGGTGAATGATTGGAGTTAGAATAATCTACTATAGGATCATATTTTATTAAATTAGCGTCATCA
TAATATTGCCTCCATTTTTTAGGGTAATTATCTAGGATTGAAATATCAGATTTAACCATAGAATGAGGAT
AAATGATCGCGAGTAAATAATATTCACAATGTACCATTTTAGTCATATCAGATAAGCATTGATTAATATC
ATTATTGCTTCTACAAGCTTTAATTTTATTAATTATTCTGTATGTGTCGTC
